Addgene plasmid #205559: pFH3.3_Cre-MS2x12
Purpose: Express Cre-MS2x12 (export tag consisting of 12 tandem repeats of MS2 stem-loop aptamer)
Depositing lab: Michael Elowitz. Depositing organization: California Institute of Technology. Publication: Engineering RNA export for measurement and manipulation of living cells. Horns F, Martinez JA, Fan C, Haque M, Linton JM, Tobin V, Santat L, Maggiolo AO, Bjorkman PJ, Lois C, Elowitz MB. Cell. 2023 Jul 10:S0092-8674(23)00689-X. doi: 10.1016/j.cell.2023.06.013. PubMed 37437570.
Backbone
  Vector backbone: pcDNA3.1
  Vector type: Mammalian Expression
Growth in bacteria
  Bacterial resistance: Ampicillin, 100 μg/mL
  Growth temperature: 37°C
  Growth strain: NEB Stable
  Copy number: High Copy
Gene/Insert
  Gene/Insert name: Cre
  Species: Synthetic
  Mutation: WT
  Promoter: CMV
  Cloning method: Restriction Enzyme; 5′ cloning site unknown (unknown if destroyed); 3′ cloning site unknown (unknown if destroyed)
Terms and licenses: Academic/Nonprofit Terms; Industry Terms: Not Available to Industry
How to cite: pFH3.3_Cre-MS2x12 was a gift from Michael Elowitz (Addgene plasmid # 205559 ; http://n2t.net/addgene:205559 ; RRID:Addgene_205559)
