[The description below was written by a language model from this plasmid's Addgene catalogue record and pLannotate feature annotations shown in this document.]
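Description:
pFH3.3_Cre-MS2x12 is a mammalian expression plasmid built on the pcDNA3.1 backbone, about 7.15 kb in the sequenced record. It is propagated in E. coli through a high-copy ColE1/pUC-type origin and selected with ampicillin via the β-lactamase gene and its native promoter. The backbone also carries an f1 phage origin and a neomycin phosphotransferase cassette flanked by the SV40 early promoter and SV40 polyadenylation signal, which in principle allows G418 selection of transfected mammalian cells. Short annotated fragments of lac regulatory sequence, bom and ble appear to be backbone remnants rather than functional parts.

The payload is a wild-type Cre recombinase coding sequence from bacteriophage P1, driven by the human CMV immediate-early enhancer and promoter and terminated by the bovine growth hormone polyadenylation signal. A T7 promoter lies just downstream of CMV, and small fragments annotated as a splice acceptor and β-globin sequence sit in the 5′ leader ahead of Cre. According to the catalogue entry, the transcript carries an export tag of 12 tandem MS2 stem-loop aptamers. The feature table does not annotate this array, but an unannotated stretch of roughly 650 nt between the end of the Cre reading frame and the bGH signal is the likely location, which would place the repeats in the 3′ untranslated region.

MS2 stem-loops are bound by the MS2 bacteriophage coat protein, so the tag marks the Cre mRNA for recognition by MS2 coat protein-containing proteins. The associated work concerns engineered RNA export from living cells, so the tag presumably lets Cre mRNA serve as exportable cargo. How Cre activity is used or read out is not stated in the record.
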