Features (pLannotate 1.2.2; 22 found; start..end, strand, type, name):
     28..80      -  misc_feature   bom (fragment): basis of mobility region from pBR322
    235..614     +  enhancer       CMV enhancer: human cytomegalovirus immediate early enhancer
    615..818     +  promoter       CMV promoter: human cytomegalovirus (CMV) immediate early promoter
    814..847     +  LTR            5' LTR (truncated) (fragment): truncated 5' long terminal repeat (LTR) from HIV-1
    863..881     +  promoter       T7 promoter: promoter for bacteriophage T7 RNA polymerase
    937..958     +  misc_feature   SA (fragment): splice acceptor site
    962..1009    +  CDS            HBB (fragment): HBB_COLGU - Experimental evidence at transcript level: Swiss-Prot protein existence level 2. Involved in oxygen transport from the lung to the various peripheral tissues. From Colobus guereza (Mantled guereza) (Eastern black-and-white colobus monkey).
   1067..2092    +  CDS            cre: RECR_BPP1 - Experimental evidence at protein level: Swiss-Prot protein existence level 1. Catalyzes site-specific recombination between two 34-base- pair LOXP sites. Its role is to maintain the phage genome as a monomeric unit-copy plasmid in the lysogenic state. From Escherichia phage P1 (Bacteriophage P1).
   2747..2971    +  polyA_signal   bGH poly(A) signal: bovine growth hormone polyadenylation signal
   2975..2996    +  promoter       SV40 promoter (fragment): SV40 enhancer and early promoter
   3017..3445    +  rep_origin     f1 ori (sequence partly withheld): f1 bacteriophage origin of replication; arrow indicates direction of (+) strand synthesis
   3459..3788    +  promoter       SV40 promoter: SV40 enhancer and early promoter
   3855..4646    +  CDS            neo: KKA2_KLEPN - Also known as kan, nptII. Experimental evidence at protein level: Swiss-Prot protein existence level 1. Resistance to kanamycin, neomycin, paromomycin, ribostamycin, butirosin and gentamicin B. From Klebsiella pneumoniae.
   4670..4828    +  CDS            ble (fragment): BLE_KLEPN - Experimental evidence at protein level: Swiss-Prot protein existence level 1. Binding protein with a strong affinity to the bleomycin family of antibiotics. Binds to CL990; an antimitotic-antibiotic compound. From Klebsiella pneumoniae.
   4823..4944    +  polyA_signal   SV40 poly(A) signal: SV40 polyadenylation signal
   5017..5033    -  protein_bind   lac operator: The lac repressor binds to the lac operator to inhibit transcription in E. coli. This inhibition can be relieved by adding lactose or isopropyl-β-D-thiogalactopyranoside (IPTG). lac repressor encoded by lacI
   5041..5071    -  promoter       lac promoter: promoter for the E. coli lac operon
   5086..5107    -  protein_bind   CAP binding site: CAP binding activates transcription in the presence of cAMP. E. coli catabolite activator protein
   5120..5212    -  CDS            lacI (fragment): lac repressor; lacI; The lac repressor binds to the lac operator to inhibit transcription in E. coli. This inhibition can be relieved by adding lactose or isopropyl-β-D-thiogalactopyranoside (IPTG).
   5395..5983    -  rep_origin     ori: high-copy-number ColE1/pMB1/pBR322/pUC origin of replication
   6154..7014    -  CDS            AmpR: β-lactamase; bla; confers resistance to ampicillin, carbenicillin, and related antibiotics
   7015..7119    -  promoter       AmpR promoter: bla
>Addgene plasmid #205559 | pFH3.3_Cre-MS2x12 | addgene full sequence | sequence record 408802 | Addgene NGS Result
GACGGATCGGGAGATCTCCCGATCCCCTATGGTGCACTCTCAGTACAATCTGCTCTGATGCCGCATAGTT
AAGCCAGTATCTGCTCCCTGCTTGTGTGTTGGAGGTCGCTGAGTAGTGCGCGAGCAAAATTTAAGCTACA
ACAAGGCAAGGCTTGACCGACAATTGCATGAAGAATCTGCTTAGGGTTAGGCGTTTTGCGCTGCTTCGCG
ATGTACGGGCCAGATATACGCGTTGACATTGATTATTGACTAGTTATTAATAGTAATCAATTACGGGGTC
ATTAGTTCATAGCCCATATATGGAGTTCCGCGTTACATAACTTACGGTAAATGGCCCGCCTGGCTGACCG
CCCAACGACCCCCGCCCATTGACGTCAATAATGACGTATGTTCCCATAGTAACGCCAATAGGGACTTTCC
ATTGACGTCAATGGGTGGAGTATTTACGGTAAACTGCCCACTTGGCAGTACATCAAGTGTATCATATGCC
AAGTACGCCCCCTATTGACGTCAATGACGGTAAATGGCCCGCCTGGCATTATGCCCAGTACATGACCTTA
TGGGACTTTCCTACTTGGCAGTACATCTACGTATTAGTCATCGCTATTACCATGGTGATGCGGTTTTGGC
AGTACATCAATGGGCGTGGATAGCGGTTTGACTCACGGGGATTTCCAAGTCTCCACCCCATTGACGTCAA
TGGGAGTTTGTTTTGGCACCAAAATCAACGGGACTTTCCAAAATGTCGTAACAACTCCGCCCCATTGACG
CAAATGGGCGGTAGGCGTGTACGGTGGGAGGTCTATATAAGCAGAGCTCTCTGGCTAACTAGAGAACCCA
CTGCTTACTGGCTTATCGAAATTAATACGACTCACTATAGGGAGACCCAAGCTGGCTAGCGTTTAAACTT
AAGCTTGGTACCGCCACCATGTTCATACCTCTTATCTTCCTCCCACAGCTCCTGGGCAACGTGCTGGTCT
GTGTGCTGGCCCATCACTTTGGCAAAGAATTGGGATTCGAACATAGATTGAACTCCACCATGGTGCCCAA
GAAGAAGAGGAAAGTCTCCAACCTGCTGACTGTGCACCAAAACCTGCCTGCCCTCCCTGTGGATGCCACC
TCTGATGAAGTCAGGAAGAACCTGATGGACATGTTCAGGGACAGGCAGGCCTTCTCTGAACACACCTGGA
AGATGCTCCTGTCTGTGTGCAGATCCTGGGCTGCCTGGTGCAAGCTGAACAACAGGAAATGGTTCCCTGC
TGAACCTGAGGATGTGAGGGACTACCTCCTGTACCTGCAAGCCAGAGGCCTGGCTGTGAAGACCATCCAA
CAGCACCTGGGCCAGCTCAACATGCTGCACAGGAGATCTGGCCTGCCTCGCCCTTCTGACTCCAATGCTG
TGTCCCTGGTGATGAGGAGAATCAGAAAGGAGAATGTGGATGCTGGGGAGAGAGCCAAGCAGGCCCTGGC
CTTTGAACGCACTGACTTTGACCAAGTCAGATCCCTGATGGAGAACTCTGACAGATGCCAGGACATCAGG
AACCTGGCCTTCCTGGGCATTGCCTACAACACCCTGCTGCGCATTGCCGAAATTGCCAGAATCAGAGTGA
AGGACATCTCCCGCACCGATGGTGGGAGAATGCTGATCCACATTGGCAGGACCAAGACCCTGGTGTCCAC
AGCTGGTGTGGAGAAGGCCCTGTCCCTGGGGGTTACCAAGCTGGTGGAGAGATGGATCTCTGTGTCTGGT
GTGGCTGATGACCCCAACAACTACCTGTTCTGCCGGGTCAGAAAGAATGGTGTGGCTGCCCCTTCTGCCA
CCTCCCAACTGTCCACCCGGGCCCTGGAAGGGATCTTTGAGGCCACCCACCGCCTGATCTATGGTGCCAA
GGATGACTCTGGGCAGAGATACCTGGCCTGGTCTGGCCACTCTGCCAGAGTGGGTGCTGCCAGGGACATG
GCCAGGGCTGGTGTGTCCATCCCTGAAATCATGCAGGCTGGTGGCTGGACCAATGTGAACATTGTGATGA
ACTACATCAGAAACCTGGACTCTGAGACTGGGGCCATGGTGAGGCTGCTCGAAGATGGGGACTGAGGATC
CACGGGTGGAGGATCACCCCACCCGACACTTCACAATCAAGGGGTACAATACACAAGGGTGGAGGAACAC
CCCACCCTCCAGACACATTACACAGAAATCCAATCAAACAGAAGCACCATCAGGGCTTCTGCTACCAAAT
TTATCTCAAAAAACTACAACAAGGAATCACCATCAGGGATTCCCTGTGCAATATACGTCAAACGAGGGCC
ACGACGGGAGGACGATCACGCCTCCCGAATATCGGCATGTCTGGCTTTCGAATTCAGTGCGTGGAGCATC
AGCCCACGCAGCCAATCAGAGTCGAATACAAGTCGACTTTCGCGAAGAGCATCAGCCTTCGCGCCATTCT
TACACAAACCACACTCTCCCCTACAGGAACAGCATCAGCGTTCCTGCCCAGTACCCAACTCAAGAAAATT
TATGTCCCCATGCAGCATCAGCGCATGGGCCCCAAGAATACATCCCCAACAAAATCACATCCGAGCACCA
ACAGGGCTCGGAGTGTTGTTTCTTGTCCAACTGGACAAACCCTCCATGGACCATCAGGCCATGGACTCTC
ACCAACAAGACAAAAACTACTCTTCTCGAAGCAGCATCAGCGCTTCGAATCTAGAGGGCCCGTTTAAACC
CGCTGATCAGCCTCGACTGTGCCTTCTAGTTGCCAGCCATCTGTTGTTTGCCCCTCCCCCGTGCCTTCCT
TGACCCTGGAAGGTGCCACTCCCACTGTCCTTTCCTAATAAAATGAGGAAATTGCATCGCATTGTCTGAG
TAGGTGTCATTCTATTCTGGGGGGTGGGGTGGGGCAGGACAGCAAGGGGGAGGATTGGGAAGACAATAGC
AGGCATGCTGGGGATGCGGTGGGCTCTATGGCTTCTGAGGCGGAAAGAACCAGCTGGGGCTCTAGGGGGT
ATCCCC
[124 nt withheld, positions 3017-3140]
C
[91 nt withheld, positions 3142-3232]
A
[49 nt withheld, positions 3234-3282]
CCTTTGACGTTGGAGTCCACGTTCTTT
[37 nt withheld, positions 3310-3346]
ACCCTATCTCGGTCTATTCTTTTGATTTATAAGGGATTTTGCCGATTTCGGCCTATTGGTTAAAAAATGA
GCTGATTTAACAAAAATTTAACGCGAATTAATTCTGTGGAATGTGTGTCAGTTAGGGTGTGGAAAGTCCC
CAGGCTCCCCAGCAGGCAGAAGTATGCAAAGCATGCATCTCAATTAGTCAGCAACCAGGTGTGGAAAGTC
CCCAGGCTCCCCAGCAGGCAGAAGTATGCAAAGCATGCATCTCAATTAGTCAGCAACCATAGTCCCGCCC
CTAACTCCGCCCATCCCGCCCCTAACTCCGCCCAGTTCCGCCCATTCTCCGCCCCATGGCTGACTAATTT
TTTTTATTTATGCAGAGGCCGAGGCCGCCTCTGCCTCTGAGCTATTCCAGAAGTAGTGAGGAGGCTTTTT
TGGAGGCCTAGGCTTTTGCAAAAAGCTCCCGGGAGCTTGTATATCCATTTTCGGATCTGATCAAGAGACA
GGATGAGGATCGTTTCGCATGATTGAACAAGATGGATTGCACGCAGGTTCTCCGGCCGCTTGGGTGGAGA
GGCTATTCGGCTATGACTGGGCACAACAGACAATCGGCTGCTCTGATGCCGCCGTGTTCCGGCTGTCAGC
GCAGGGGCGCCCGGTTCTTTTTGTCAAGACCGACCTGTCCGGTGCCCTGAATGAACTGCAGGACGAGGCA
GCGCGGCTATCGTGGCTGGCCACGACGGGCGTTCCTTGCGCAGCTGTGCTCGACGTTGTCACTGAAGCGG
GAAGGGACTGGCTGCTATTGGGCGAAGTGCCGGGGCAGGATCTCCTGTCATCTCACCTTGCTCCTGCCGA
GAAAGTATCCATCATGGCTGATGCAATGCGGCGGCTGCATACGCTTGATCCGGCTACCTGCCCATTCGAC
CACCAAGCGAAACATCGCATCGAGCGAGCACGTACTCGGATGGAAGCCGGTCTTGTCGATCAGGATGATC
TGGACGAAGAGCATCAGGGGCTCGCGCCAGCCGAACTGTTCGCCAGGCTCAAGGCGCGCATGCCCGACGG
CGAGGATCTCGTCGTGACCCATGGCGATGCCTGCTTGCCGAATATCATGGTGGAAAATGGCCGCTTTTCT
GGATTCATCGACTGTGGCCGGCTGGGTGTGGCGGACCGCTATCAGGACATAGCGTTGGCTACCCGTGATA
TTGCTGAAGAGCTTGGCGGCGAATGGGCTGACCGCTTCCTCGTGCTTTACGGTATCGCCGCTCCCGATTC
GCAGCGCATCGCCTTCTATCGCCTTCTTGACGAGTTCTTCTGAGCGGGACTCTGGGGTTCGAAATGACCG
ACCAAGCGACGCCCAACCTGCCATCACGAGATTTCGATTCCACCGCCGCCTTCTATGAAAGGTTGGGCTT
CGGAATCGTTTTCCGGGACGCCGGCTGGATGATCCTCCAGCGCGGGGATCTCATGCTGGAGTTCTTCGCC
CACCCCAACTTGTTTATTGCAGCTTATAATGGTTACAAATAAAGCAATAGCATCACAAATTTCACAAATA
AAGCATTTTTTTCACTGCATTCTAGTTGTGGTTTGTCCAAACTCATCAATGTATCTTATCATGTCTGTAT
ACCGTCGACCTCTAGCTAGAGCTTGGCGTAATCATGGTCATAGCTGTTTCCTGTGTGAAATTGTTATCCG
CTCACAATTCCACACAACATACGAGCCGGAAGCATAAAGTGTAAAGCCTGGGGTGCCTAATGAGTGAGCT
AACTCACATTAATTGCGTTGCGCTCACTGCCCGCTTTCCAGTCGGGAAACCTGTCGTGCCAGCTGCATTA
ATGAATCGGCCAACGCGCGGGGAGAGGCGGTTTGCGTATTGGGCGCTCTTCCGCTTCCTCGCTCACTGAC
TCGCTGCGCTCGGTCGTTCGGCTGCGGCGAGCGGTATCAGCTCACTCAAAGGCGGTAATACGGTTATCCA
CAGAATCAGGGGATAACGCAGGAAAGAACATGTGAGCAAAAGGCCAGCAAAAGGCCAGGAACCGTAAAAA
GGCCGCGTTGCTGGCGTTTTTCCATAGGCTCCGCCCCCCTGACGAGCATCACAAAAATCGACGCTCAAGT
CAGAGGTGGCGAAACCCGACAGGACTATAAAGATACCAGGCGTTTCCCCCTGGAAGCTCCCTCGTGCGCT
CTCCTGTTCCGACCCTGCCGCTTACCGGATACCTGTCCGCCTTTCTCCCTTCGGGAAGCGTGGCGCTTTC
TCATAGCTCACGCTGTAGGTATCTCAGTTCGGTGTAGGTCGTTCGCTCCAAGCTGGGCTGTGTGCACGAA
CCCCCCGTTCAGCCCGACCGCTGCGCCTTATCCGGTAACTATCGTCTTGAGTCCAACCCGGTAAGACACG
ACTTATCGCCACTGGCAGCAGCCACTGGTAACAGGATTAGCAGAGCGAGGTATGTAGGCGGTGCTACAGA
GTTCTTGAAGTGGTGGCCTAACTACGGCTACACTAGAAGAACAGTATTTGGTATCTGCGCTCTGCTGAAG
CCAGTTACCTTCGGAAAAAGAGTTGGTAGCTCTTGATCCGGCAAACAAACCACCGCTGGTAGCGGTGGTT
TTTTTGTTTGCAAGCAGCAGATTACGCGCAGAAAAAAAGGATCTCAAGAAGATCCTTTGATCTTTTCTAC
GGGGTCTGACGCTCAGTGGAACGAAAACTCACGTTAAGGGATTTTGGTCATGAGATTATCAAAAAGGATC
TTCACCTAGATCCTTTTAAATTAAAAATGAAGTTTTAAATCAATCTAAAGTATATATGAGTAAACTTGGT
CTGACAGTTACCAATGCTTAATCAGTGAGGCACCTATCTCAGCGATCTGTCTATTTCGTTCATCCATAGT
TGCCTGACTCCCCGTCGTGTAGATAACTACGATACGGGAGGGCTTACCATCTGGCCCCAGTGCTGCAATG
ATACCGCGAGACCCACGCTCACCGGCTCCAGATTTATCAGCAATAAACCAGCCAGCCGGAAGGGCCGAGC
GCAGAAGTGGTCCTGCAACTTTATCCGCCTCCATCCAGTCTATTAATTGTTGCCGGGAAGCTAGAGTAAG
TAGTTCGCCAGTTAATAGTTTGCGCAACGTTGTTGCCATTGCTACAGGCATCGTGGTGTCACGCTCGTCG
TTTGGTATGGCTTCATTCAGCTCCGGTTCCCAACGATCAAGGCGAGTTACATGATCCCCCATGTTGTGCA
AAAAAGCGGTTAGCTCCTTCGGTCCTCCGATCGTTGTCAGAAGTAAGTTGGCCGCAGTGTTATCACTCAT
GGTTATGGCAGCACTGCATAATTCTCTTACTGTCATGCCATCCGTAAGATGCTTTTCTGTGACTGGTGAG
TACTCAACCAAGTCATTCTGAGAATAGTGTATGCGGCGACCGAGTTGCTCTTGCCCGGCGTCAATACGGG
ATAATACCGCGCCACATAGCAGAACTTTAAAAGTGCTCATCATTGGAAAACGTTCTTCGGGGCGAAAACT
CTCAAGGATCTTACCGCTGTTGAGATCCAGTTCGATGTAACCCACTCGTGCACCCAACTGATCTTCAGCA
TCTTTTACTTTCACCAGCGTTTCTGGGTGAGCAAAAACAGGAAGGCAAAATGCCGCAAAAAAGGGAATAA
GGGCGACACGGAAATGTTGAATACTCATACTCTTCCTTTTTCAATATTATTGAAGCATTTATCAGGGTTA
TTGTCTCATGAGCGGATACATATTTGAATGTATTTAGAAAAATAAACAAATAGGGGTTCCGCGCACATTT
CCCCGAAAAGTGCCACCTGACGTC
